Addgene plasmid #244549: R919-X86-566
Purpose: Bacterial protein expression of His6-MBP-tev-Hs.HRAS(1-169) Q61R
Depositing lab: Dominic Esposito. Depositing organization: Frederick National Laboratory.
Backbone
  Vector backbone: pDest-566
  Backbone size w/o insert (bp): 6800
  Vector type: Bacterial Expression
Growth in bacteria
  Bacterial resistance: Ampicillin, 100 μg/mL
  Growth temperature: 37°C
  Growth strain: DH5alpha
  Copy number: High Copy
Gene/Insert
  Gene/Insert name: His6-MBP-tev-Hs.HRAS(1-169) Q61R
  Species: H. sapiens (human)
  Entrez Gene: HRAS (a.k.a. C-BAS/HAS, C-H-RAS, C-HA-RAS1, CTLO, H-RASIDX, HAMSV, HRAS1, RASH1, p21ras)
  Tag / fusion protein: His6-MBP (N terminal on insert)
  Cloning method: Gateway Cloning
Terms and licenses: Academic/Nonprofit Terms; Industry Terms: Not Available to Industry
How to cite: R919-X86-566 was a gift from Dominic Esposito (Addgene plasmid # 244549 ; http://n2t.net/addgene:244549 ; RRID:Addgene_244549)
