[The description below was written by a language model from this plasmid's Addgene catalogue record and pLannotate feature annotations shown in this document.]
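Description:
R919-X86-566 is a bacterial expression plasmid built by Gateway recombination into the pDest-566 destination vector, designed to produce a truncated, mutant human HRAS protein in E. coli. It is propagated through a ColE1/pMB1-type origin and selected with ampicillin via the β-lactamase gene. The catalogue lists it as high copy, although the annotated backbone retains pBR322-derived rop and bom elements, which are normally associated with copy-number restraint and mobilisation. An f1 origin and short, non-functional remnants of a tetracycline resistance gene are also present.

The expression cassette is driven by a T7 promoter followed by a lac operator and the T7 gene 10 ribosome binding site, with the plasmid's own lacI gene supplying repressor. Transcription therefore depends on a host that provides T7 RNA polymerase and is inducible with IPTG. The open reading frame encodes an N-terminal His6 tag, cytosolic maltose binding protein lacking its signal sequence, an attB1 recombination scar, a TEV protease cleavage site, and then HRAS residues 1–169 carrying the Q61R substitution. This corresponds to the GTPase domain without the C-terminal hypervariable region, with a change at a codon well known as an oncogenic hotspot. The insert ends before attB2, so the annotated downstream His-tag fragment is presumably not part of the product. Further downstream lie rrnB T1/T2 terminators and a T7 terminator.

MBP typically aids solubility, the His6 tag allows metal-affinity purification, and TEV cleavage can release HRAS from the fusion partner. The record states only bacterial protein expression as the purpose.
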