Features (pLannotate 1.2.2; 27 found; start..end, strand, type, name):
      2..20      +  promoter       T7 promoter: promoter for bacteriophage T7 RNA polymerase
     21..45      +  protein_bind   lac operator: The lac repressor binds to the lac operator to inhibit transcription in E. coli. This inhibition can be relieved by adding lactose or isopropyl-β-D-thiogalactopyranoside (IPTG). lac repressor encoded by lacI
     60..82      +  RBS            RBS: efficient ribosome binding site from bacteriophage T7 gene 10 (Olins and Rangwala, 1989)
     99..116     +  CDS            7xHis (fragment): 6xHis affinity tag
    120..1217    +  CDS            MBP: maltose binding protein from E. coli; malE (mutated); This version of the gene does not encode a signal sequence, so MBP will remain in the cytosol.
   1237..1254    +  protein_bind   attB1 (fragment): mutant version of attB; core recombination site for the Gateway® BP reaction BP Clonase™
   1260..1276    +  CDS            TEV site (fragment): tobacco etch virus (TEV) protease recognition and cleavage site
   1281..1787    +  CDS            H-Ras (fragment): human small GTPase proto-oncoprotein
   1795..1812    -  protein_bind   attB2 (fragment): mutant version of attB; core recombination site for the Gateway® BP reaction BP Clonase™
   1912..1929    +  CDS            9xHis (fragment): 9xHis affinity tag
   1976..2091    +  ncRNA          5S rRNA: Accession: RF00001 - 5S ribosomal RNA
   2095..2181    +  terminator     rrnB T1 terminator: Escherichia coli rrnB; transcription terminator T1 from the E. coli rrnB gene
   2273..2300    +  terminator     rrnB T2 terminator: transcription terminator T2 from the E. coli rrnB gene
   2319..2358    +  promoter       AmpR promoter (fragment): bla
   2368..2415    +  terminator     T7 terminator: transcription terminator for bacteriophage T7 RNA polymerase
   2452..2907    +  rep_origin     f1 ori (sequence partly withheld): f1 bacteriophage origin of replication; arrow indicates direction of (+) strand synthesis
   3022..3882    -  CDS            AmpR: β-lactamase; bla; confers resistance to ampicillin, carbenicillin, and related antibiotics
   3883..3975    -  promoter       AmpR promoter: bla
   4056..4644    +  rep_origin     ori: high-copy-number ColE1/pMB1/pBR322/pUC origin of replication
   4830..4969    -  misc_feature   bom: basis of mobility region from pBR322
   5071..5262    -  CDS            rop: Rop protein, which maintains plasmids at low copy number; rop
   5279..5659    +  CDS            YPB1_ECOLX: Protein predicted: Swiss-Prot protein existence level 4. From Escherichia coli.
   5721..5785    -  CDS            TcR (fragment): tetracycline efflux protein; tet; confers resistance to tetracycline
   5800..5821    -  protein_bind   CAP binding site: CAP binding activates transcription in the presence of cAMP. E. coli catabolite activator protein
   5834..6916    -  CDS            lacI: lac repressor; lacI; The lac repressor binds to the lac operator to inhibit transcription in E. coli. This inhibition can be relieved by adding lactose or isopropyl-β-D-thiogalactopyranoside (IPTG).
   6917..6994    -  promoter       lacI promoter: lacI
   7002..7281    -  CDS            TcR (fragment): tetracycline efflux protein; tet; confers resistance to tetracycline
>Addgene plasmid #244549 | R919-X86-566 | addgene full sequence | sequence record 488795 | Addgene NGS Result
TTAATACGACTCACTATAGGGGAATTGTGAGCGGATAACAATTCCCCTCTAGAAATAATTTTGTTTAACT
TTAAGAAGGAGATATACATATGAGATCCCATCACCATCACCATCACGGCAAAATCGAAGAAGGTAAACTG
GTAATCTGGATTAACGGCGATAAAGGCTATAACGGTCTCGCTGAAGTCGGTAAGAAATTCGAGAAAGATA
CCGGAATTAAAGTCACCGTTGAGCATCCGGATAAACTGGAAGAGAAATTCCCACAGGTTGCGGCAACTGG
CGATGGCCCTGACATTATCTTCTGGGCACACGACCGCTTTGGTGGCTACGCTCAATCTGGCCTGTTGGCT
GAAATCACCCCGGACAAAGCGTTCCAGGACAAGCTGTATCCGTTTACCTGGGATGCCGTACGTTACAACG
GCAAGCTGATTGCTTACCCGATCGCTGTTGAAGCGTTATCGCTGATTTATAACAAAGATCTGCTGCCGAA
CCCGCCAAAAACCTGGGAAGAGATCCCGGCGCTGGATAAAGAACTGAAAGCGAAAGGTAAGAGCGCGCTG
ATGTTCAACCTGCAAGAACCGTACTTCACCTGGCCGCTGATTGCTGCTGACGGGGGTTATGCGTTCAAGT
ATGAAAACGGCAAGTACGACATTAAAGACGTGGGCGTGGATAACGCTGGCGCGAAAGCGGGTCTGACCTT
CCTGGTTGACCTGATTAAAAACAAACACATGAATGCAGACACCGATTACTCCATCGCAGAAGCTGCCTTT
AATAAAGGCGAAACAGCGATGACCATCAACGGCCCGTGGGCATGGTCCAACATCGACACCAGCAAAGTGA
ATTATGGTGTAACGGTACTGCCGACCTTCAAGGGTCAACCATCCAAACCGTTCGTTGGCGTGCTGAGCGC
AGGTATTAACGCCGCCAGTCCGAACAAAGAGCTGGCAAAAGAGTTCCTCGAAAACTATCTGCTGACTGAT
GAAGGTCTGGAAGCGGTTAATAAAGACAAACCGCTGGGTGCCGTAGCGCTGAAGTCTTACGAGGAAGAGT
TGGCGAAAGATCCACGTATTGCCGCCACCATGGAAAACGCCCAGAAAGGTGAAATCATGCCGAACATCCC
GCAGATGTCCGCTTTCTGGTATGCCGTGCGTACTGCGGTGATCAACGCCGCCAGCGGTCGTCAGACTGTC
GATGAAGCCCTGAAAGACGCGCAGACTAATTCGGGATCTGATATCACAAGTTTGTACAAAAAAGTTGGCG
AAAACCTGTACTTCCAAGGCATGACGGAATATAAGCTGGTGGTGGTGGGCGCCGGCGGTGTGGGCAAGAG
TGCGCTGACCATCCAGCTGATCCAGAACCATTTTGTGGACGAATACGACCCCACTATAGAGGATTCCTAC
CGGAAGCAGGTGGTCATTGATGGGGAGACGTGCCTGTTGGACATCCTGGATACCGCCGGCCGGGAGGAGT
ACAGCGCCATGCGGGACCAGTACATGCGCACCGGGGAGGGCTTCCTGTGTGTGTTTGCCATCAACAACAC
CAAGTCTTTTGAGGACATCCACCAGTACAGGGAGCAGATCAAACGGGTGAAGGACTCGGATGACGTGCCC
ATGGTGCTGGTGGGGAACAAGTGTGACCTGGCTGCACGCACTGTGGAATCTCGGCAGGCTCAGGACCTCG
CCCGAAGCTACGGCATCCCCTACATCGAGACCTCGGCCAAGACCCGGCAGGGAGTGGAGGATGCCTTCTA
CACGTTGGTGCGTGAGATCCGGCAGCACAAGCTGCGGTAATCAACTTTCTTGTACAAAGTGGTGATATCG
CTAGCTAGATAGCTAGAAGCTTGCGGCCGCACAGCTGTATACACGTGCAAGCCAGCCAGAACTCGCTCCT
GAAGACCCAGAGGATCTCGAGCACCACCACCACCACCACTAATGTTAATTAAGTTGGGCGTTCCTAGGCT
GATAAAACAGAATTTGCCTGGCGGCAGTAGCGCGGTGGTCCCACCTGACCCCATGCCGAACTCAGAAGTG
AAACGCCGTAGCGCCGATGGTAGTGTGGGGTCTCCCCATGCGAGAGTAGGGAACTGCCAGGCATCAAATA
AAACGAAAGGCTCAGTCGAAAGACTGGGCCTTTCGTTTTATCTGTTGTTTGTCGGTGAACGCTCTCCTGA
GTAGGACAAATCCGCCGGGAGCGGATTTGAACGTTGCGAAGCAACGGCCCGGAGGGTGGCGGGCAGGACG
CCCGCCATAAACTGCCAGGCATCAAATTAAGCAGAAGGCCATCCTGACGGATGGCCTTTTTGCGTTTCTA
CAAACTCTTTTGTTTATTTTTCTAAATACATTCAAATATGTATCCGCTGAGCAATAACTAGCATAACCCC
TTGGGGCCTCTAAACGGGTCTTGAGGGGTTTTTTGCTGAAAGGAGGAACTATATCCGGATTGGCGAATGG
G
[124 nt withheld, positions 2452-2575]
C
[91 nt withheld, positions 2577-2667]
A
[49 nt withheld, positions 2669-2717]
CCTTTGACGTTGGAGTCCACGTTCTTT
[37 nt withheld, positions 2745-2781]
ACCCTATCTCGGTCTATTCTTTTGATTTATAAGGGATTTTGCCGATTTCGGCCTATTGGTTAAAAAATGA
GCTGATTTAACAAAAATTTAACGCGAATTTTAACAAAATATTAACGTTTACAATTTCTGGCGGCACGATG
GCATGAGATTATCAAAAAGGATCTTCACCTAGATCCTTTTAAATTAAAAATGAAGTTTTAAATCAATCTA
AAGTATATATGAGTAAACTTGGTCTGACAGTTACCAATGCTTAATCAGTGAGGCACCTATCTCAGCGATC
TGTCTATTTCGTTCATCCATAGTTGCCTGACTCCCCGTCGTGTAGATAACTACGATACGGGAGGGCTTAC
CATCTGGCCCCAGTGCTGCAATGATACCGCGAGACCCACGCTCACCGGCTCCAGATTTATCAGCAATAAA
CCAGCCAGCCGGAAGGGCCGAGCGCAGAAGTGGTCCTGCAACTTTATCCGCCTCCATCCAGTCTATTAAT
TGTTGCCGGGAAGCTAGAGTAAGTAGTTCGCCAGTTAATAGTTTGCGCAACGTTGTTGCCATTGCTACAG
GCATCGTGGTGTCACGCTCGTCGTTTGGTATGGCTTCATTCAGCTCCGGTTCCCAACGATCAAGGCGAGT
TACATGATCCCCCATGTTGTGCAAAAAAGCGGTTAGCTCCTTCGGTCCTCCGATCGTTGTCAGAAGTAAG
TTGGCCGCAGTGTTATCACTCATGGTTATGGCAGCACTGCATAATTCTCTTACTGTCATGCCATCCGTAA
GATGCTTTTCTGTGACTGGTGAGTACTCAACCAAGTCATTCTGAGAATAGTGTATGCGGCGACCGAGTTG
CTCTTGCCCGGCGTCAATACGGGATAATACCGCGCCACATAGCAGAACTTTAAAAGTGCTCATCATTGGA
AAACGTTCTTCGGGGCGAAAACTCTCAAGGATCTTACCGCTGTTGAGATCCAGTTCGATGTAACCCACTC
GTGCACCCAACTGATCTTCAGCATCTTTTACTTTCACCAGCGTTTCTGGGTGAGCAAAAACAGGAAGGCA
AAATGCCGCAAAAAAGGGAATAAGGGCGACACGGAAATGTTGAATACTCATACTCTTCCTTTTTCAATCA
TGATTGAAGCATTTATCAGGGTTATTGTCTCATGAGCGGATACATATTTGAATGTATTTAGAAAAATAAA
CAAATAGGTCATGACCAAAATCCCTTAACGTGAGTTTTCGTTCCACTGAGCGTCAGACCCCGTAGAAAAG
ATCAAAGGATCTTCTTGAGATCCTTTTTTTCTGCGCGTAATCTGCTGCTTGCAAACAAAAAAACCACCGC
TACCAGCGGTGGTTTGTTTGCCGGATCAAGAGCTACCAACTCTTTTTCCGAAGGTAACTGGCTTCAGCAG
AGCGCAGATACCAAATACTGTCCTTCTAGTGTAGCCGTAGTTAGGCCACCACTTCAAGAACTCTGTAGCA
CCGCCTACATACCTCGCTCTGCTAATCCTGTTACCAGTGGCTGCTGCCAGTGGCGATAAGTCGTGTCTTA
CCGGGTTGGACTCAAGACGATAGTTACCGGATAAGGCGCAGCGGTCGGGCTGAACGGGGGGTTCGTGCAC
ACAGCCCAGCTTGGAGCGAACGACCTACACCGAACTGAGATACCTACAGCGTGAGCTATGAGAAAGCGCC
ACGCTTCCCGAAGGGAGAAAGGCGGACAGGTATCCGGTAAGCGGCAGGGTCGGAACAGGAGAGCGCACGA
GGGAGCTTCCAGGGGGAAACGCCTGGTATCTTTATAGTCCTGTCGGGTTTCGCCACCTCTGACTTGAGCG
TCGATTTTTGTGATGCTCGTCAGGGGGGCGGAGCCTATGGAAAAACGCCAGCAACGCGGCCTTTTTACGG
TTCCTGGCCTTTTGCTGGCCTTTTGCTCACATGTTCTTTCCTGCGTTATCCCCTGATTCTGTGGATAACC
GTATTACCGCCTTTGAGTGAGCTGATACCGCTCGCCGCAGCCGAACGACCGAGCGCAGCGAGTCAGTGAG
CGAGGAAGCGGAAGAGCGCCTGATGCGGTATTTTCTCCTTACGCATCTGTGCGGTATTTCACACCGCAAT
GGTGCACTCTCAGTACAATCTGCTCTGATGCCGCATAGTTAAGCCAGTATACACTCCGCTATCGCTACGT
GACTGGGTCATGGCTGCGCCCCGACACCCGCCAACACCCGCTGACGCGCCCTGACGGGCTTGTCTGCTCC
CGGCATCCGCTTACAGACAAGCTGTGACCGTCTCCGGGAGCTGCATGTGTCAGAGGTTTTCACCGTCATC
ACCGAAACGCGCGAGGCAGCTGCGGTAAAGCTCATCAGCGTGGTCGTGAAGCGATTCACAGATGTCTGCC
TGTTCATCCGCGTCCAGCTCGTTGAGTTTCTCCAGAAGCGTTAATGTCTGGCTTCTGATAAAGCGGGCCA
TGTTAAGGGCGGTTTTTTCCTGTTTGGTCACTGATGCCTCCGTGTAAGGGGGATTTCTGTTCATGGGGGT
AATGATACCGATGAAACGAGAGAGGATGCTCACGATACGGGTTACTGATGATGAACATGCCCGGTTACTG
GAACGTTGTGAGGGTAAACAACTGGCGGTATGGATGCGGCGGGACCAGAGAAAAATCACTCAGGGTCAAT
GCCAGCGCTTCGTTAATACAGATGTAGGTGTTCCACAGGGTAGCCAGCAGCATCCTGCGATGCAGATCCG
GAACATAATGGTGCAGGGCGCTGACTTCCGCGTTTCCAGACTTTACGAAACACGGAAACCGAAGACCATT
CATGTTGTTGCTCAGGTCGCAGACGTTTTGCAGCAGCAGTCGCTTCACGTTCGCTCGCGTATCGGTGATT
CATTCTGCTAACCAGTAAGGCAACCCCGCCAGCCTAGCCGGGTCCTCAACGACAGGAGCACGATCATGCT
AGTCATGCCCCGCGCCCACCGGAAGGAGCTGACTGGGTTGAAGGCTCTCAAGGGCATCGGTCGAGATCCC
GGTGCCTAATGAGTGAGCTAACTTACATTAATTGCGTTGCGCTCACTGCCCGCTTTCCAGTCGGGAAACC
TGTCGTGCCAGCTGCATTAATGAATCGGCCAACGCGCGGGGAGAGGCGGTTTGCGTATTGGGCGCCAGGG
TGGTTTTTCTTTTCACCAGTGAGACGGGCAACAGCTGATTGCCCTTCACCGCCTGGCCCTGAGAGAGTTG
CAGCAAGCGGTCCACGCTGGTTTGCCCCAGCAGGCGAAAATCCTGTTTGATGGTGGTTAACGGCGGGATA
TAACATGAGCTGTCTTCGGTATCGTCGTATCCCACTACCGAGATGTCCGCACCAACGCGCAGCCCGGACT
CGGTAATGGCGCGCATTGCGCCCAGCGCCATCTGATCGTTGGCAACCAGCATCGCAGTGGGAACGATGCC
CTCATTCAGCATTTGCATGGTTTGTTGAAAACCGGACATGGCACTCCAGTCGCCTTCCCGTTCCGCTATC
GGCTGAATTTGATTGCGAGTGAGATATTTATGCCAGCCAGCCAGACGCAGACGCGCCGAGACAGAACTTA
ATGGGCCCGCTAACAGCGCGATTTGCTGGTGACCCAATGCGACCAGATGCTCCACGCCCAGTCGCGTACC
GTCTTCATGGGAGAAAATAATACTGTTGATGGGTGTCTGGTCAGAGACATCAAGAAATAACGCCGGAACA
TTAGTGCAGGCAGCTTCCACAGCAATGGCATCCTGGTCATCCAGCGGATAGTTAATGATCAGCCCACTGA
CGCGTTGCGCGAGAAGATTGTGCACCGCCGCTTTACAGGCTTCGACGCCGCTTCGTTCTACCATCGACAC
CACCACGCTGGCACCCAGTTGATCGGCGCGAGATTTAATCGCCGCGACAATTTGCGACGGCGCGTGCAGG
GCCAGACTGGAGGTGGCAACGCCAATCAGCAACGACTGTTTGCCCGCCAGTTGTTGTGCCACGCGGTTGG
GAATGTAATTCAGCTCCGCCATCGCCGCTTCCACTTTTTCCCGCGTTTTCGCAGAAACGTGGCTGGCCTG
GTTCACCACGCGGGAAACGGTCTGATAAGAGACACCGGCATACTCTGCGACATCGTATAACGTTACTGGT
TTCACATTCACCACCCTGAATTGACTCTCTTCCGGGCGCTATCATGCCATACCGCGAAAGGTTTTGCGCC
ATTCGATGGTGTCCGGGATCTCGACGCTCTCCCTTATGCGACTCCTGCATTAGGAAGCAGCCCAGTAGTA
GGTTGAGGCCGTTGAGCACCGCCGCCGCAAGGAATGGTGCATGCAAGGAGATGGCGCCCAACAGTCCCCC
GGCCACGGGGCCTGCCACCATACCCACGCCGAAACAAGCGCTCATGAGCCCGAAGTGGCGAGCCCGATCT
TCCCCATCGGTGATGTCGGCGATATAGGCGCCAGCAACCGCACCTGTGGCGCCGGTGATGCCGGCCACGA
TGCGTCCGGCGTAGAGGATCGAGATCGATCTCGATCCCGCGAAA
